Addgene plasmid #61580: TIGRE docking site targeting vector
Purpose: (Empty Backbone) Create a docking site in the mouse TIGRE genomic locus that allows modification in ES cells by Flp recombinase-mediated cassette exchange
Depositing lab: Hongkui Zeng. Depositing organization: Allen Institute. Publication: Transgenic mice for intersectional targeting of neural sensors and effectors with high specificity and performance. Madisen L, Garner AR, Shimaoka D, Chuong AS, Klapoetke NC, Li L, van der Bourg A, Niino Y, Egolf L, Monetti C, Gu H, Mills M, Cheng A, Tasic B, Nguyen TN, Sunkin SM, Benucci A, Nagy A, Miyawaki A, Helmchen F, Empson RM, Knopfel T, Boyden ES, Reid RC, Carandini M, Zeng H. Neuron. 2015 Mar 4;85(5):942-58. doi: 10.1016/j.neuron.2015.02.022. PubMed 25741722.
Backbone
  Vector backbone: pBS SK2+
  Backbone size (bp): 2959
  Modifications to backbone: MCS region was modified
  Vector type: Mouse Targeting
  Selectable markers: Neomycin (select with G418)
Growth in bacteria
  Bacterial resistance: Ampicillin, 100 μg/mL
  Growth temperature: 30°C
  Growth strain: Stbl2
  Copy number: High Copy
Gene/Insert
  Cloning method: Restriction Enzyme
  Sequencing primers: 5′ TCTTCGCTATTACGCCAGCT; 3′ AACAGCTATGACCATG
Terms and licenses: Academic/Nonprofit Terms; Industry Terms: Not Available to Industry
Depositor comments: The Zeng lab recommends amplifying this plasmid in 15 microg/ml kanamycin to reduce recombination. Addgene is not able to supply the plasmid under these selection conditions and the stab you receive will be under Amp selection. We recommend using the low conc. Kan selection and checking your plasmid prep for recombination.
How to cite: TIGRE docking site targeting vector was a gift from Hongkui Zeng (Addgene plasmid # 61580 ; http://n2t.net/addgene:61580 ; RRID:Addgene_61580)
