[The description below was written by a language model from this plasmid's Addgene catalogue record.]
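Description:
The TIGRE docking site targeting vector is a mouse gene-targeting plasmid built on a pBluescript SK-type backbone (pBS SK2+, about 3 kb) whose multiple cloning site region has been modified. It is catalogued as an empty backbone, with no separate gene insert listed. In bacteria it is a high-copy plasmid carrying ampicillin resistance. The depositor's comments also mention kanamycin selection as a way to reduce recombination, which fits a neomycin/kanamycin-type resistance cassette that works in both bacteria and mammalian cells. They also indicate that the construct is prone to rearrangement, so its integrity should be checked after propagation. In mammalian cells the selectable marker is neomycin resistance, which allows G418 selection of targeted embryonic stem cell clones.

The vector's stated purpose is to install a docking site in the mouse TIGRE genomic locus. Once this site is in place, ES cells can be further modified at that position by Flp recombinase-mediated cassette exchange. In that approach, a landing pad flanked by incompatible Flp recognition sites is swapped for an incoming cassette flanked by matching sites, so different transgenes can be placed repeatedly and predictably at the same permissive locus without a new round of homologous recombination each time. The associated work concerns transgenic mouse lines for intersectional expression of neural sensors and effectors, for which such a docking site would be the common entry point. No feature table is provided. The record therefore does not state the homology arms, the specific FRT variants, the promoter driving the neomycin cassette or any other elements within the docking site.
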