>Addgene plasmid #61580 | TIGRE docking site targeting vector | addgene partial sequence | sequence record 120174 | M13pUC-Fwd 5'-CCCAGTCACGACGTTGTAAAACG-3'
GACTCACTATAGGGCGAATTGGGTACCAACGCCGGCGTTATCCAGAAGCGATCGCAATCCGTGCCTGTTC
ATCTTTCTTCTAGCTAAAGCCAAAAACTTACAGAAGCAGAGGTAAGACCCGCCCTGGGGGATCATTGAGC
ACTTCACTAGCTGGGCAAATGCCTCATTTCCCACAGTGCCCTCTTGTGGGAGGGCTGATAGGTACATGGA
ACATGGAACTTAGTAAGCATTGCTCTATACTAGGATGCTATAAAACTTACGTTCACTGCTTCTTCCTAGT
GGTTCAGATGACACCCATTTTCCAGATGTGAATACTGAGGCCTGAAGCTCAGTCACATAGGGCCGGGCAT
TCCAGCTCCCTGCTGTTTTCCACAATATTGTCCCAGAAATCTAGGTATTTGCAGTGGCATTCTTTTTTTT
TTGTTGTTGTTGTTGTTGTTTTTCGAGACAGGGTTTCTCTGTATAGCCCTGGCTGTCCTGGAACTCACTC
TGTAGACCAGGCTGGCCTCGAACTCAGAAATCCACCTGCCTCTGCCTCCCAAGTGCTGGGATTAAAGGCA
TGCGCCACCACGCCCGGCTTGCAGTGCATTCTTTAGGACTCTCACTGGGACTGTGCAAAGTTAGATTTTC
CCTGGAGCTGTCCCTGGCTCCTCACAGCCAGAGTTTTGCCACCCGGTGTGACAGTTCTGA
