>Addgene plasmid #61580 | TIGRE docking site targeting vector | addgene partial sequence | sequence record 120180 | MSCV-rev 5'-CAGCGGGGCTGCTAAAGCGCATGC-3'
GCGCCTCCCCTACCCGGTAGAATTCGATAAATGCATCCAAACGCGCCCGGGGAGCCCAAGGGCACGCCCT
GGCACCTAAAACATATGGCTTCTGCAATAAGATCTATGCCAAGCTTTTACGGCGCGCCAGAATAAGTCGT
TAAATTTAAATCCGAAGGCCGGCCGAAAGAAGTTCCTATACTATTTGAAGAATAGGAACTTCGCACAGGA
TCCAAGAATTCCTGAGCTCAAAGCTTACTTCTAGAGGTCGACCTTTAATTCTAGCGATCTGGAGGCAGAG
GCAGGTGGATCTATGAGTTTGAGGCTGGCTTGCTCTACACAGTGAGTTCCAGAAAAGCCAGGGCTACACA
GTGAGACCCTATCTAGAAACAACAACAGCAACAAAAAATATACACATCTCTCCTAAAAATAAAACACGCA
GTCTGGAAGTAAGTGACCGTTGGGGAAGCACTGGAAAGGAGTTAGAGAATGTAGACCTCTTGTGCCTGAC
TGGGTGTCCGGATTCAATAGTGACTTCTCCGGTGATCTGGGAATCTGTGAAGAGGTTCTGGCTCTCTGTC
TAGCCTGAGGCTGATACCCCAACTCATTTTCTTGTCTTCTGTGAGGAAGGTTACAACTCTAGGAGTCCCC
TTCCTTTGGCCAGTGCTTCCCTAAGAAAGCTATGGCTTGATTCCCACCCCCACCCTACCTCCACTGCCAA
GTCTCTGGACAGATGTGCAGCCTCTGGCAGT
